>Addgene plasmid #117399 | 4xHRE_YB TATA-sfGFP-CMV_dsRed | addgene full sequence | sequence record 225158 | Addgene NGS Result
GTGATGCGGTTTTGGCAGTACATCAATGGGCGTGGATAGCGGTTTGACTCACGGGGATTTCCAAGTCTCC
ACCCCATTGACGTCAATGGGAGTTTGTTTTGGCACCAAAATCAACGGGACTTTCCAAAATGTCGTAACAA
CTCCGCCCCATTGACGCAAATGGGCGGTAGGCGTGTACGGTGGGAGGTCTATATAAGCAGAGCTCTCTGG
CTAACTAGAGAACCCACTGCTTACTGGCTTATCGAAATTAATACGACTCACTATAGGGAGACCCAAGCTG
GCTAGCCGCCACCATGGCCTCCTCCGAGGACGTCATCAAGGAGTTCATGCGCTTCAAGGTGCGCATGGAG
GGCTCCGTGAACGGCCACGAGTTCGAGATCGAGGGCGAGGGCGAGGGCCGCCCCTACGAGGGCACCCAGA
CCGCCAAGCTGAAGGTGACCAAGGGCGGCCCCCTGCCCTTCGCCTGGGACATCCTGTCCCCCCAGTTCCA
GTACGGCTCCAAGGTGTACGTGAAGCACCCCGCCGACATCCCCGACTACAAGAAGCTGTCCTTCCCCGAG
GGCTTCAAGTGGGAGCGCGTGATGAACTTCGAGGACGGCGGCGTGGTGACCGTGACCCAGGACTCCTCCC
TGCAGGACGGCTCCTTCATCTACAAGGTGAAGTTCATCGGCGTGAACTTCCCCTCCGACGGCCCCGTAAT
GCAGAAGAAGACTATGGGCTGGGAGGCCTCCACCGAGCGCCTGTACCCCCGCGACGGCGTGCTGAAGGGC
GAGATCCACAAGGCCCTGAAGCTGAAGGACGGCGGCCACTACCTGGTGGAGTTCAAGTCCATCTACATGG
CCAAGAAGCCCGTGCAGCTGCCCGGCTACTACTACGTGGACTCCAAGCTGGACATCACCTCCCACAACGA
GGACTACACCATCGTGGAGCAGTACGAGCGCGCCGAGGGCCGCCACCACCTGTTCCTGTAGACGGCTGTT
TAAACCCGCTGATCAGCCTCGACTGTGCCTTCTAGTTGCCAGCCATCTGTTGTTTGCCCCTCCCCCGTGC
CTTCCTTGACCCTGGAAGGTGCCACTCCCACTGTCCTTTCCTAATAAAATGAGGAAATTGCATCGCATTG
TCTGAGTAGGTGTCATTCTATTCTGGGGGGTGGGGTGGGGCAGGACAGCAAGGGGGAGGATTGGGAAGAC
AATAGCAGGCATGCTGGGGATGCGGTGGGCTCTATGGCTTCTGAGGCGGAAAGAACCAGCTGGGGCTCTA
GGGGGTATCCCC
[124 nt withheld, positions 1273-1396]
C
[91 nt withheld, positions 1398-1488]
A
[49 nt withheld, positions 1490-1538]
CCTTTGACGTTGGAGTCCACGTTCTTT
[37 nt withheld, positions 1566-1602]
ACCCTATCTCGGTCTATTCTTTTGATTTATAAGGGATTTTGCCGATTTCGGCCTATTGGTTAAAAAATGA
GCTGATTTAACAAAAATTTAACGCGAATTAATTCTGTGGAATGTGTGTCAGTTAGGGTGTGGAAAGTCCC
CAGGCTCCCCAGCAGGCAGAAGTATGCAAAGCATGCATCTCAATTAGTCAGCAACCAGGTGTGGAAAGTC
CCCAGGCTCCCCAGCAGGCAGAAGTATGCAAAGCATGCATCTCAATTAGTCAGCAACCATAGTCCCGCCC
CTAACTCCGCCCATCCCGCCCCTAACTCCGCCCAGTTCCGCCCATTCTCCGCCCCATGGCTGACTAATTT
TTTTTATTTATGCAGAGGCCGAGGCCGCCTCTGCCTCTGAGCTATTCCAGAAGTAGTGAGGAGGCTTTTT
TGGAGGCCTAGGCTTTTGCAAAAAGCTCCCGGGAGCTTGTATATCCATTTTCGGATCTGATCAAGAGACA
GGATGAGGATCGTTTCGCATGATTGAACAAGATGGATTGCACGCAGGTTCTCCGGCCGCTTGGGTGGAGA
GGCTATTCGGCTATGACTGGGCACAACAGACAATCGGCTGCTCTGATGCCGCCGTGTTCCGGCTGTCAGC
GCAGGGGCGCCCGGTTCTTTTTGTCAAGACCGACCTGTCCGGTGCCCTGAATGAACTGCAGGACGAGGCA
GCGCGGCTATCGTGGCTGGCCACGACGGGCGTTCCTTGCGCAGCTGTGCTCGACGTTGTCACTGAAGCGG
GAAGGGACTGGCTGCTATTGGGCGAAGTGCCGGGGCAGGATCTCCTGTCATCTCACCTTGCTCCTGCCGA
GAAAGTATCCATCATGGCTGATGCAATGCGGCGGCTGCATACGCTTGATCCGGCTACCTGCCCATTCGAC
CACCAAGCGAAACATCGCATCGAGCGAGCACGTACTCGGATGGAAGCCGGTCTTGTCGATCAGGATGATC
TGGACGAAGAGCATCAGGGGCTCGCGCCAGCCGAACTGTTCGCCAGGCTCAAGGCGCGCATGCCCGACGG
CGAGGATCTCGTCGTGACCCATGGCGATGCCTGCTTGCCGAATATCATGGTGGAAAATGGCCGCTTTTCT
GGATTCATCGACTGTGGCCGGCTGGGTGTGGCGGACCGCTATCAGGACATAGCGTTGGCTACCCGTGATA
TTGCTGAAGAGCTTGGCGGCGAATGGGCTGACCGCTTCCTCGTGCTTTACGGTATCGCCGCTCCCGATTC
GCAGCGCATCGCCTTCTATCGCCTTCTTGACGAGTTCTTCTGAGCGGGACTCTGGGGTTCGAAATGACCG
ACCAAGCGACGCCCAACCTGCCATCACGAGATTTCGATTCCACCGCCGCCTTCTATGAAAGGTTGGGCTT
CGGAATCGTTTTCCGGGACGCCGGCTGGATGATCCTCCAGCGCGGGGATCTCATGCTGGAGTTCTTCGCC
CACCCCAACTTGTTTATTGCAGCTTATAATGGTTACAAATAAAGCAATAGCATCACAAATTTCACAAATA
AAGCATTTTTTTCACTGCATTCTAGTTGTGGTTTGTCCAAACTCATCAATGTATCTTATCATGTCTGTAT
ACCGTCGACCTCTAGCTAGAGCTTGGCGTAATCATGGTCATAGCTGTTTCCTGTGTGAAATTGTTATCCG
CTCACAATTCCACACAACATACGAGCCGGAAGCATAAAGTGTAAAGCCTGGGGTGCCTAATGAGTGAGCT
AACTCACATTAATTGCGTTGCGCTCACTGCCCGCTTTCCAGTCGGGAAACCTGTCGTGCCAGCTGCATTA
ATGAATCGGCCAACGCGCGGGGAGAGGCGGTTTGCGTATTGGGCGCTCTTCCGCTTCCTCGCTCACTGAC
TCGCTGCGCTCGGTCGTTCGGCTGCGGCGAGCGGTATCAGCTCACTCAAAGGCGGTAATACGGTTATCCA
CAGAATCAGGGGATAACGCAGGAAAGAACATGTGAGCAAAAGGCCAGCAAAAGGCCAGGAACCGTAAAAA
GGCCGCGTTGCTGGCGTTTTTCCATAGGCTCCGCCCCCCTGACGAGCATCACAAAAATCGACGCTCAAGT
CAGAGGTGGCGAAACCCGACAGGACTATAAAGATACCAGGCGTTTCCCCCTGGAAGCTCCCTCGTGCGCT
CTCCTGTTCCGACCCTGCCGCTTACCGGATACCTGTCCGCCTTTCTCCCTTCGGGAAGCGTGGCGCTTTC
TCATAGCTCACGCTGTAGGTATCTCAGTTCGGTGTAGGTCGTTCGCTCCAAGCTGGGCTGTGTGCACGAA
CCCCCCGTTCAGCCCGACCGCTGCGCCTTATCCGGTAACTATCGTCTTGAGTCCAACCCGGTAAGACACG
ACTTATCGCCACTGGCAGCAGCCACTGGTAACAGGATTAGCAGAGCGAGGTATGTAGGCGGTGCTACAGA
GTTCTTGAAGTGGTGGCCTAACTACGGCTACACTAGAAGAACAGTATTTGGTATCTGCGCTCTGCTGAAG
CCAGTTACCTTCGGAAAAAGAGTTGGTAGCTCTTGATCCGGCAAACAAACCACCGCTGGTAGCGGTGGTT
TTTTTGTTTGCAAGCAGCAGATTACGCGCAGAAAAAAAGGATCTCAAGAAGATCCTTTGATCTTTTCTAC
GGGGTCTGACGCTCAGTGGAACGAAAACTCACGTTAAGGGATTTTGGTCATGAGATTATCAAAAAGGATC
TTCACCTAGATCCTTTTAAATTAAAAATGAAGTTTTAAATCAATCTAAAGTATATATGAGTAAACTTGGT
CTGACAGTTACCAATGCTTAATCAGTGAGGCACCTATCTCAGCGATCTGTCTATTTCGTTCATCCATAGT
TGCCTGACTCCCCGTCGTGTAGATAACTACGATACGGGAGGGCTTACCATCTGGCCCCAGTGCTGCAATG
ATACCGCGAGACCCACGCTCACCGGCTCCAGATTTATCAGCAATAAACCAGCCAGCCGGAAGGGCCGAGC
GCAGAAGTGGTCCTGCAACTTTATCCGCCTCCATCCAGTCTATTAATTGTTGCCGGGAAGCTAGAGTAAG
TAGTTCGCCAGTTAATAGTTTGCGCAACGTTGTTGCCATTGCTACAGGCATCGTGGTGTCACGCTCGTCG
TTTGGTATGGCTTCATTCAGCTCCGGTTCCCAACGATCAAGGCGAGTTACATGATCCCCCATGTTGTGCA
AAAAAGCGGTTAGCTCCTTCGGTCCTCCGATCGTTGTCAGAAGTAAGTTGGCCGCAGTGTTATCACTCAT
GGTTATGGCAGCACTGCATAATTCTCTTACTGTCATGCCATCCGTAAGATGCTTTTCTGTGACTGGTGAG
TACTCAACCAAGTCATTCTGAGAATAGTGTATGCGGCGACCGAGTTGCTCTTGCCCGGCGTCAATACGGG
ATAATACCGCGCCACATAGCAGAACTTTAAAAGTGCTCATCATTGGAAAACGTTCTTCGGGGCGAAAACT
CTCAAGGATCTTACCGCTGTTGAGATCCAGTTCGATGTAACCCACTCGTGCACCCAACTGATCTTCAGCA
TCTTTTACTTTCACCAGCGTTTCTGGGTGAGCAAAAACAGGAAGGCAAAATGCCGCAAAAAAGGGAATAA
GGGCGACACGGAAATGTTGAATACTCATACTCTTCCTTTTTCAATATTATTGAAGCATTTATCAGGGTTA
TTGTCTCATGAGCGGATACATATTTGAATGTATTTAGAAAAATAAACAAATAGGGGTTCCGCGCACATTT
CCCCGAAAAGTGCCACCTGACGTCGACGGATCGGGAGATCTTTGTATTTAATTAAGACCTTGAGTACGTG
CGTCTCTGCACGTATGGCGATTAAGACCTTGAGTACGTGCGTCTCTGCACGTATGGCGATTAAGACCTTG
AGTACGTGCGTCTCTGCACGTATGGCGATTAAGACCTTGAGTACGTGCGTCTCTGCACGTATGGCGATTA
ATCCATATGCTCTAGAGGGTATATAATGGGGGCCACTAGTCTACTACCAGAAAGCTTGGCATTCCGGTAC
TGGGTAAAGCCGAATTCCTAGCGCCGCCACCATGAGTAAAGGTGAAGAACTGTTCACCGGTGTTGTTCCG
ATCCTGGTTGAACTGGATGGTGATGTTAACGGCCACAAATTCTCTGTTCGTGGTGAAGGTGAAGGTGATG
CAACCAACGGTAAACTGACCCTGAAATTCATCTGCACTACCGGTAAACTGCCGGTTCCATGGCCGACTCT
GGTGACTACCCTGACCTATGGTGTTCAGTGTTTTTCTCGTTACCCGGATCACATGAAGCAGCATGATTTC
TTCAAATCTGCAATGCCGGAAGGTTATGTACAGGAGCGCACCATTTCTTTCAAAGACGATGGCACCTACA
AAACCCGTGCAGAGGTTAAATTTGAAGGTGATACTCTGGTGAACCGTATTGAACTGAAAGGCATTGATTT
CAAAGAGGACGGCAACATCCTGGGCCACAAACTGGAATATAACTTCAACTCCCATAACGTTTACATCACC
GCAGACAAACAGAAGAACGGTATCAAAGCTAACTTCAAAATTCGCCATAACGTTGAAGACGGTAGCGTAC
AGCTGGCGGACCACTACCAGCAGAACACTCCGATCGGTGATGGTCCGGTTCTGCTGCCGGATAACCACTA
CCTGTCCACCCAGTCTAAACTGTCCAAAGACCCGAACGAAAAGCGCGACCACATGGTGCTGCTGGAGTTC
GTTACTGCAGCAGGTATCACGCACGGCATGGATGAACTCTACAAATAAGCGGCCGCCTAGAGGGCCCGTT
TAAACCCGCTGATCAGCCTCGACTGTGCCTTCTAGTTGCCAGCCATCTGTTGTTTGCCCCTCCCCCGTGC
CTTCCTTGACCCTGGAAGGTGCCACTCCCACTGTCCTTTCCTAATAAAATGAGGAAATTGCATCGCATTG
TCTGAGTAGGTGTCATTCTATTCTGGGGGGTGGGGTGGGGCAGGACAGCAAGGGGGAGGATTGGGAAGAC
AATAGCAGGCATGCTGGGGATGCGGTGGGCTCTATGGCCGCGGAATTAGCCTATGTTTTTTGGAACAATT
GCATGAAGAATCTGCTTAGGGTTAGGCGTTTTGCGCTGCTTCGCGATGTACGGGCCAGATATACGCGTTG
ACATTGATTATTGACTAGTTATTAATAGTAATCAATTACGGGGTCATTAGTTCATAGCCCATATATGGAG
TTCCGCGTTACATAACTTACGGTAAATGGCCCGCCTGGCTGACCGCCCAACGACCCCCGCCCATTGACGT
CAATAATGACGTATGTTCCCATAGTAACGCCAATAGGGACTTTCCATTGACGTCAATGGGTGGAGTATTT
ACGGTAAACTGCCCACTTGGCAGTACATCAAGTGTATCATATGCCAAGTACGCCCCCTATTGACGTCAAT
GACGGTAAATGGCCCGCCTGGCATTATGCCCAGTACATGACCTTATGGGACTTTCCTACTTGGCAGTACA
TCTACGTATTAGTCATCGCTATTACCATG
Features (pLannotate 1.2.2; 22 found; start..end, strand, type, name):
      1..204     +  promoter       CMV promoter: human cytomegalovirus (CMV) immediate early promoter
    200..233     +  LTR            5' LTR (truncated) (fragment): truncated 5' long terminal repeat (LTR) from HIV-1
    249..267     +  promoter       T7 promoter: promoter for bacteriophage T7 RNA polymerase
    294..971     +  CDS            DsRed-Express: rapidly maturing tetrameric variant of DsRed fluorescent protein (Bevis and Glick, 2002) mammalian codon-optimized
   1003..1227    +  polyA_signal   bGH poly(A) signal: bovine growth hormone polyadenylation signal
   1231..1252    +  promoter       SV40 promoter (fragment): SV40 enhancer and early promoter
   1273..1701    +  rep_origin     f1 ori (sequence partly withheld): f1 bacteriophage origin of replication; arrow indicates direction of (+) strand synthesis
   1715..2044    +  promoter       SV40 promoter: SV40 enhancer and early promoter
   2111..2902    +  CDS            neo: KKA2_KLEPN - Also known as kan, nptII. Experimental evidence at protein level: Swiss-Prot protein existence level 1. Resistance to kanamycin, neomycin, paromomycin, ribostamycin, butirosin and gentamicin B. From Klebsiella pneumoniae.
   2926..3084    +  CDS            ble (fragment): BLE_KLEPN - Experimental evidence at protein level: Swiss-Prot protein existence level 1. Binding protein with a strong affinity to the bleomycin family of antibiotics. Binds to CL990; an antimitotic-antibiotic compound. From Klebsiella pneumoniae.
   3079..3200    +  polyA_signal   SV40 poly(A) signal: SV40 polyadenylation signal
   3273..3289    -  protein_bind   lac operator: The lac repressor binds to the lac operator to inhibit transcription in E. coli. This inhibition can be relieved by adding lactose or isopropyl-β-D-thiogalactopyranoside (IPTG). lac repressor encoded by lacI
   3297..3327    -  promoter       lac promoter: promoter for the E. coli lac operon
   3342..3363    -  protein_bind   CAP binding site: CAP binding activates transcription in the presence of cAMP. E. coli catabolite activator protein
   3376..3468    -  CDS            lacI (fragment): lac repressor; lacI; The lac repressor binds to the lac operator to inhibit transcription in E. coli. This inhibition can be relieved by adding lactose or isopropyl-β-D-thiogalactopyranoside (IPTG).
   3651..4239    -  rep_origin     ori: high-copy-number ColE1/pMB1/pBR322/pUC origin of replication
   4410..5270    -  CDS            AmpR: β-lactamase; bla; confers resistance to ampicillin, carbenicillin, and related antibiotics
   5271..5375    -  promoter       AmpR promoter: bla
   5605..5621    +  promoter       minP (fragment): minimal TATA-box promoter with low basal activity
   5694..6407    +  CDS            Superfolder GFP: Superfolder GFP is a basic (constitutively fluorescent) green fluorescent protein published in 2005, derived from Aequorea victoria. It is reported to be a very rapidly-maturing weak dimer.
   6455..6679    +  polyA_signal   bGH poly(A) signal: bovine growth hormone polyadenylation signal
   6782..7161    +  enhancer       CMV enhancer: human cytomegalovirus immediate early enhancer
