[The description below was written by a language model from this plasmid's Addgene catalogue record and pLannotate feature annotations shown in this document.]
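Description:
4xHRE_YB TATA-sfGFP-CMV_dsRed is a dual-reporter mammalian expression plasmid of about 7.2 kb built on the pcDNA3.1(+) backbone and designed to read out hypoxia-responsive transcription. It is maintained in E. coli at high copy through a ColE1/pUC-type origin with ampicillin selection (AmpR under its own bla promoter), and it also carries an f1 origin. For mammalian cells, the backbone's SV40 early promoter drives a neomycin phosphotransferase gene followed by an SV40 poly(A) signal, allowing G418 selection of stable transfectants.

The plasmid holds two independent reporter cassettes in the same orientation. In the first, superfolder GFP is placed behind the YB_TATA minimal core promoter, which according to the construct name is preceded by four copies of a hypoxia response element. The automated annotation does not label the HRE repeats themselves and detects only a short minimal TATA-box promoter fragment upstream of the sfGFP coding sequence, which ends with a bGH poly(A) signal. A core promoter of this kind is intended to give low basal activity, so green fluorescence should rise mainly when hypoxia-inducible factors bind the upstream elements. In the second cassette, the CMV enhancer and promoter (split across the sequence numbering origin) constitutively drive DsRed-Express, terminated by a second bGH poly(A) signal, with the backbone's T7 promoter lying just upstream of the coding sequence. The red signal serves as an internal control for transfection and expression, so that inducible sfGFP output can be normalised per cell. The associated work concerns quantitative comparison of core promoters for engineering regulated gene expression in mammalian cells. Short annotated fragments such as the HIV-1 LTR, ble and lacI matches appear to be backbone remnants or annotation artefacts rather than functional parts.
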