Addgene plasmid #117399: 4xHRE_YB TATA-sfGFP-CMV_dsRed
Purpose: sfGFP expressed from hypoxia-inducible YB_TATA promoter and dsRed expressed from consitutive CMV promoter
Depositing lab: Yvonne Chen. Depositing organization: University of California, Los Angeles (UCLA). Publication: Quantitative Analyses of Core Promoters Enable Precise Engineering of Regulated Gene Expression in Mammalian Cells. Ede C, Chen X, Lin MY, Chen YY. ACS Synth Biol. 2016 May 20;5(5):395-404. doi: 10.1021/acssynbio.5b00266. Epub 2016 Mar 1. PubMed 26883397.
Backbone
  Vector backbone: pcDNA3.1(+)
  Vector type: Mammalian Expression
  Selectable markers: Neomycin (select with G418)
Growth in bacteria
  Bacterial resistance: Ampicillin, 100 μg/mL
  Growth temperature: 37°C
  Growth strain: DH5alpha
  Copy number: High Copy
Gene/Insert
  Gene/Insert name: SuperFolder GFP (alt name: sfGFP)
Resource information
  A portion of this plasmid was derived from a plasmid made by: The sfGFP gene was PCRed from a plasmid received from Dr. Pamela Silver's laboratory.
Terms and licenses: Academic/Nonprofit Terms; Industry Terms: Not Available to Industry
How to cite: 4xHRE_YB TATA-sfGFP-CMV_dsRed was a gift from Yvonne Chen (Addgene plasmid # 117399 ; http://n2t.net/addgene:117399 ; RRID:Addgene_117399)
